>Addgene plasmid #72993 | pBP-TL9 | depositor full sequence | sequence record 447549 | pBP-TL9 sequence 3024 bps
TCTAAGAAACCATTATTATCATGACATTAACCTATAAAAATAGGCGTATCACGAGGCAGAATTTCAGATA
AAAAAAATCCTTAGCTTTCGCTAAGGATGATTTCTGGAATTCGCGGCCGCTTCTAGAACGTCTCAATCTC
TATTTGACGGCTAGCTCAGTCCTAGGTACAGTGCTAGCGGTCTCAGTACAGATCTAATAATTTTGTTTAA
CTTTAAAAGGATACATATGAGACCGCGTAAAGGAGAAGAACTTTTCACTGGAGTTGTCCCAATTCTTGTT
GAATTAGATGGTGATGTTAATGGGCACAAATTTTCTGTCAGTGGAGAGGGTGAAGGTGATGCAACATACG
GAAAACTTACCCTTAAATTTATTTGCACTACTGGAAAACTACCTGTTCCATGGCCAACACTTGTCACTAC
TTTCGGTTATGGTGTTCAATGCTTTGCGAGATACCCAGATCATATGAAACAGCATGACTTTTTCAAGAGT
GCCATGCCCGAAGGTTATGTACAGGAAAGAACTATATTTTTCAAAGATGACGGGAACTACAAGACACGTG
CTGAAGTCAAGTTTGAAGGTGATACCCTTGTTAATAGAATCGAGTTAAAAGGTATTGATTTTAAAGAAGA
TGGAAACATTCTTGGACACAAATTGGAATACAACTATAACTCACACAATGTATACATCATGGCAGACAAA
CAAAAGAATGGAATCAAAGTTAACTTCAAAATTAGACACAACATTGAAGATGGAAGCGTTCAACTAGCAG
ACCATTATCAACAAAATACTCCAATTGGCGATGGCCCTGTCCTTTTACCAGACAACCATTACCTGTCCAC
ACAATCTGCCCTTTCGAAAGATCCCAACGAAAAGAGAGATCACATGGTCCTTCTTGAGTTTGTAACAGCT
GCTGGGATTACACATGGCATGGATGAACTATACAAATAATCGACCAGGCATCAAATAAAACGAAAGGCTC
AGTCGAAAGACTGGGCCTTTCGTTTTATCTGTTGTTTGTCGGTGAACGCTCTCTACTAGAGTCACACTGG
CTCACCTTCGGGTGGGCCTTTCTGCGTTTATATGTTTGCCAGAGACGCTGCAGTCCGGCAAAAAAGGGCA
AGGTGTCACCACCCTGCCCTTTTTCTTTAAAACCGAAAAGATTACTTCGCGTTATGCAGGCTTCCTCGCT
CACTGACTCGCTGCGCTCGGTCGTTCGGCTGCGGCGAGCGGTATCAGCTCACTCAAAGGCGGTAATACGG
TTATCCACAGAATCAGGGGATAACGCAGGAAAGAACATGTGAGCAAAAGGCCAGCAAAAGGCCAGGAACC
GTAAAAAGGCCGCGTTGCTGGCGTTTTTCCACAGGCTCCGCCCCCCTGACGAGCATCACAAAAATCGACG
CTCAAGTCAGAGGTGGCGAAACCCGACAGGACTATAAAGATACCAGGCGTTTCCCCCTGGAAGCTCCCTC
GTGCGCTCTCCTGTTCCGACCCTGCCGCTTACCGGATACCTGTCCGCCTTTCTCCCTTCGGGAAGCGTGG
CGCTTTCTCATAGCTCACGCTGTAGGTATCTCAGTTCGGTGTAGGTCGTTCGCTCCAAGCTGGGCTGTGT
GCACGAACCCCCCGTTCAGCCCGACCGCTGCGCCTTATCCGGTAACTATCGTCTTGAGTCCAACCCGGTA
AGACACGACTTATCGCCACTGGCAGCAGCCACTGGTAACAGGATTAGCAGAGCGAGGTATGTAGGCGGTG
CTACAGAGTTCTTGAAGTGGTGGCCTAACTACGGCTACACTAGAAGAACAGTATTTGGTATCTGCGCTCT
GCTGAAGCCAGTTACCTTCGGAAAAAGAGTTGGTAGCTCTTGATCCGGCAAACAAACCACCGCTGGTAGC
GGTGGTTTTTTTGTTTGCAAGCAGCAGATTACGCGCAGAAAAAAAGGATCTCAAGAAGATCCTTTGATCT
TTTCTACGGGGTCTGACGCTCAGTGGAACGAAAACTCACGTTAAGGGATTTTGGTCATGAGATTATCAAA
AAGGATCTTCACCTAGATCCTTTTAAATTAAAAATGAAGTTTTAAATCAATCTAAAGTATATATGAGTAA
ACTTGGTCTGACAGCTCGAGGCTTGGATTCTCACCAATAAAAAACGCCCGGCGGCAACCGAGCGTTCTGA
ACAAATCCAGATGGAGTTCTGAGGTCATTACTGGATCTATCAACAGGAGTCCAAGCGAGCTCGATATCAA
ATTACGCCCCGCCCTGCCACTCATCGCAGTACTGTTGTAATTCATTAAGCATTCTGCCGACATGGAAGCC
ATCACAAACGGCATGATGAACCTGAATCGCCAGCGGCATCAGCACCTTGTCGCCTTGCGTATAATATTTG
CCCATGGTGAAAACGGGGGCGAAGAAGTTGTCCATATTGGCCACGTTTAAATCAAAACTGGTGAAACTCA
CCCAGGGATTGGCTGACACGAAAAACATATTCTCAATAAACCCTTTAGGGAAATAGGCCAGGTTTTCACC
GTAACACGCCACATCTTGCGAATATATGTGTAGAAACTGCCGGAAATCGTCGTGGTATTCACTCCAGAGC
GATGAAAACGTTTCAGTTTGCTCATGGAAAACGGTGTAACAAGGGTGAACACTATCCCATATCACCAGCT
CACCGTCTTTCATTGCCATACGAAATTCCGGATGAGCATTCATCAGGCGGGCAAGAATGTGAATAAAGGC
CGGATAAAACTTGTGCTTATTTTTCTTTACGGTCTTTAAAAAGGCCGTAATATCCAGCTGAACGGTCTGG
TTATAGGTACATTGAGCAACTGACTGAAATGCCTCAAAATGTTCTTTACGATGCCATTGGGATATATCAA
CGGTGGTATATCCAGTGATTTTTTTCTCCATTTTAGCTTCCTTAGCTCCTGAAAATCTCGATAACTCAAA
AAATACGCCCGGTAGTGATCTTATTTCATTATGGTGAAAGTTGGAACCTCTTACGTGCCCGATCAACTCG
AGTGCCACCTGACG
Features (pLannotate 1.2.2; 11 found; start..end, strand, type, name):
     61..104     -  terminator     bacterial terminator: putative bacterial transcription terminator
    107..126     +  misc_feature   BioBrick prefix: BioBrick prefix for parts that start with "ATG"
    144..168     +  promoter       J23119(SpeI) promoter (fragment): bacterial promoter (Registry of Standard Biological Parts BBa J23119) modified to end with an SpeI site
    236..946     +  CDS            hfriFP: hfriFP is a fluorescent protein published in 2013, derived from Herbaspirillum frisingense.
    962..1033    +  terminator     rrnB T1 terminator: transcription terminator T1 from the E. coli rrnB gene
   1049..1076    +  terminator     T7Te terminator: phage T7 early transcription terminator
   1104..1161    +  terminator     his operon terminator: This putative transcriptin terminator from the E. coli his operon has a 2-bp deletion introduced during synthesis. Its efficiency has not been determined.
   1356..1944    -  rep_origin     ori: high-copy-number ColE1/pMB1/pBR322/pUC origin of replication
   2127..2221    -  terminator     lambda t0 terminator: transcription terminator from phage lambda
   2245..2901    -  CDS            cat: CAT_ECOLX - Experimental evidence at protein level: Swiss-Prot protein existence level 1. This enzyme is an effector of chloramphenicol resistance in bacteria. From Escherichia coli. This protein is used as a marker in many commonly used cloning vectors, such as pACYC184.
   2902..2999    -  promoter       cat promoter: promoter of the E. coli cat gene encoding chloramphenicol acetyltransferase
