[The description below was written by a language model from this plasmid's Addgene catalogue record and pLannotate feature annotations shown in this document.]
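Description:
pBP-TL9 is a small synthetic-biology part plasmid from the EcoFlex modular cloning (MoClo) toolkit for Escherichia coli, built on the iGEM pSB1C3 backbone. It is propagated in E. coli at high copy from a ColE1/pUC-type origin and selected with chloramphenicol through a cat gene driven by its native promoter and followed by the lambda t0 terminator. The record notes a silent C435G change in the cat coding sequence that removes an internal BsmBI site, which keeps the backbone compatible with the Type IIS restriction enzymes used in Golden Gate-style MoClo assembly.

The catalogued payload is a synthetic ribosome binding site designated L2 RBS, stored as a basic-level part intended to be combined with promoters, coding sequences and terminators to tune translation strength in assembled E. coli expression units. The automated feature table does not annotate the RBS itself, which is unsurprising for such a short element. Instead, between the BioBrick prefix and the flanking insulating terminators (a putative bacterial terminator upstream and the his operon terminator downstream), it detects a fragment of the constitutive J23119 promoter, a fluorescent protein open reading frame matched to hfriFP, and the rrnB T1 and T7Te terminators. This resembles a complete constitutive reporter cassette of the sort used as a visual screening dropout in part-holding vectors. However, the record does not explain how that cassette relates to the L2 RBS, and the cloning sites are listed as unknown, so the exact position and context of the RBS cannot be determined from the fields given.
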