Addgene plasmid #72993: pBP-TL9
Purpose: RBS_L2
Depositing lab: Paul Freemont. Depositing organization: Imperial College London. Publication: EcoFlex: A Multifunctional MoClo Kit for E. coli Synthetic Biology. Moore SJ, Lai HE, Kelwick RJ, Chee SM, Bell DJ, Polizzi KM, Freemont PS. ACS Synth Biol. 2016 May 2. 10.1021/acssynbio.6b00031 PubMed 27096716.
Backbone
  Vector backbone: pSB1C3
  Backbone manufacturer: iGEM
  Backbone size w/o insert (bp): 3039
  Vector type: Synthetic Biology
Growth in bacteria
  Bacterial resistance: Chloramphenicol, 25 μg/mL
  Growth temperature: 37°C
  Growth strain: JM109
  Copy number: High Copy
Gene/Insert
  Gene/Insert name: L2 RBS
  Species: Synthetic
  Mutation: CAT gene - C435G (nucleotide) - silent mutagenesis to remove BsmBI site
  Cloning method: Restriction Enzyme; 5′ cloning site Unknown (unknown if destroyed); 3′ cloning site Unknown (unknown if destroyed)
  Sequencing primers: 5′ VF2 (5' tgccacctgacgtctaagaa 3'); 3′ VR (5' attaccgcctttgagtgagc 3')
Terms and licenses: Academic/Nonprofit Terms; Industry Terms: Not Available to Industry
How to cite: pBP-TL9 was a gift from Paul Freemont (Addgene plasmid # 72993 ; http://n2t.net/addgene:72993 ; RRID:Addgene_72993)
