>Addgene plasmid #72993 | pBP-TL9 | depositor partial sequence | sequence record 133844 | Partial sequence between BsaI sites - Backbone pBP-RBS_H1
GGTCTCAGTACAGATCTAATAATTTTGTTTAACTTTAAAAGGATACATATGAGACC
