>Addgene plasmid #72993 | pBP-TL9 | addgene partial sequence | sequence record 140740 | RNAde-BB-1F 5'-tgccacctgacgtctaagaa-3'
ATAGGCGTATCACGAGGCAGAATTTCAGATAAAAAAAATCCTTAGCTTTCGCTAAGGATGATTTCTGGAA
TTCGCGGCCGCTTCTAGAACGTCTCAATCTCTATTTGACGGCTAGCTCAGTCCTAGGTACAGTGCTAGCG
GTCTCAGTACAGATCTAATAATTTTGTTTAACTTTAAAAGGATACATATGAGACCGCGTAAAGGAGAAGA
ACTTTTCACTGGAGTTGTCCCAATTCTTGTTGAATTAGATGGTGATGTTAATGGGCACAAATTTTCTGTC
AGTGGAGAGGGTGAAGGTGATGCAACATACGGAAAACTTACCCTTAAATTTATTTGCACTACTGGAAAAC
TACCTGTTCCATGGCCAACACTTGTCACTACTTTCGGTTATGGTGTTCAATGCTTTGCGAGATACCCAGA
TCATATGAAACAGCATGACTTTTTCAAGAGTGCCATGCCCGAAGGTTATGTACAGGAAAGAACTATATTT
TTCAAAGATGACGGGAACTACAAGACACGTGCTGAAGTCAAGTTTGAAGGTGATACCCTTGTTAATAGAA
TCGAGTTAAAAGGTATTGATTTTAAAGAAGATGGAAACATTCTTGGACACAAATTGGAATACAACTATAA
CTCACACAATGTATACATCATGGCAGACAAACAAAAGAATGGAATCAAAGTTAACTTCAAAATTAGACAC
AACATTGAAGATGGAAGCGTTCAACTAGCAGACCATTATCAACAAAATACTCCAATTGGCGATGGCCCTG
TCCTTTTACCAGACAACCATTACCTGTCCACACAATCTGCCCTTTCGAAAGATCCCAACGAAA
