>Addgene plasmid #72993 | pBP-TL9 | addgene partial sequence | sequence record 141167 | RNAde-BB-2R 5'-attaccgcctttgagtgagc -3'
GCGCAGCGAGTCAGTGAGCGAGGAAGCCTGCATAACGCGAAGTAATCTTTTCGGTTTTAAAGAAAAAGGG
CAGGGTGGTGACACCTTGCCCTTTTTTGCCGGACTGCAGCGTCTCTGGCAAACATATAAACGCAGAAAGG
CCCACCCGAAGGTGAGCCAGTGTGACTCTAGTAGAGAGCGTTCACCGACAAACAACAGATAAAACGAAAG
GCCCAGTCTTTCGACTGAGCCTTTCGTTTTATTTGATGCCTGGTCGATTATTTGTATAGTTCATCCATGC
CATGTGTAATCCCAGCAGCTGTTACAAACTCAAGAAGGACCATGTGATCTCTCTTTTCGTTGGGATCTTT
CGAAAGGGCAGATTGTGTGGACAGGTAATGGTTGTCTGGTAAAAGGACAGGGCCATCGCCAATTGGAGTA
TTTTGTTGATAATGGTCTGCTAGTTGAACGCTTCCATCTTCAATGTTGTGTCTAATTTTGAAGTTAACTT
TGATTCCATTCTTTTGTTTGTCTGCCATGATGTATACATTGTGTGAGTTATAGTTGTATTCCAATTTGTG
TCCAAGAATGTTTCCATCTTCTTTAAAATCAATACCTTTTAACTCGATTCTATTAACAAGGGTATCACCT
TCAAACTTGACTTCAGCACGTGTCTTGTAGTTCCCGTCATCTTTGAAAAATATAGTTCTTTCCTGTACAT
AACCTTCGGGCATGGCACTCTTGAAAAAGTCATGCTGTTTCATATGATCTGGGTATCTCGCAAAGCATTG
AACACCATAACCGAAAGTAGTGACAAGTGTTGGCCATGGAACAGGTAGTTTTCCAGTAGTGCAAATAAAT
TTAAGG
